Addgene plasmid #53209: pTrcHisB-TRF1
Purpose: Expressed N-terminally Hexahistidine tagged TRF1 protein
Depositing lab: Jack Griffith. Depositing organization: University of North Carolina at Chapel Hill. Publication: TRF1 and TRF2 differentially modulate Rad51-mediated telomeric and nontelomeric displacement loop formation in vitro. Bower BD, Griffith JD. Biochemistry. 2014 Sep 2;53(34):5485-95. doi: 10.1021/bi5006249. Epub 2014 Aug 21. PubMed 25115914.
Backbone
  Vector backbone: pTrcHisB
  Backbone manufacturer: Invitrogen
  Backbone size w/o insert (bp): 4404
  Total vector size (bp): 5614
  Vector type: Bacterial Expression
Growth in bacteria
  Bacterial resistance: Ampicillin, 100 μg/mL
  Growth temperature: 37°C
  Growth strain: DH10B
  Copy number: High Copy
Gene/Insert
  Gene/Insert name: TRF1 (alt name: TERF1)
  Species: H. sapiens (human)
  Mutation: 3-439
  GenBank ID: NP_059523.2
  Entrez Gene: TERF1 (a.k.a. PIN2, TRBF1, TRF, TRF1, hTRF1-AS, t-TRF1)
  Promoter: Trc
  Tag / fusion protein: Hexahistidine (N terminal on backbone)
  Cloning method: Restriction Enzyme; 5′ cloning site Not Provided (destroyed during cloning); 3′ cloning site Not Provided (destroyed during cloning)
  Sequencing primers: 5′ AAT CTG TGT GGG CAC TCG; 3′ CTT CTG CGT TCT GAT TTA ATC TG
Resource information
  A portion of this plasmid was derived from a plasmid made by: This vector is modified from vectors used by Dr. Eric Gilson in his previously published research and the TRF1 cDNA is modified from vectors used by Dr. Titia de Lange in her previously published research.
Terms and licenses: Academic/Nonprofit Terms; Industry Terms: Not Available to Industry
How to cite: pTrcHisB-TRF1 was a gift from Jack Griffith (Addgene plasmid # 53209 ; http://n2t.net/addgene:53209 ; RRID:Addgene_53209)
