[The description below was written by a language model from this plasmid's Addgene catalogue record and pLannotate feature annotations shown in this document.]
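Description:
pTrcHisB-TRF1 is a bacterial expression plasmid built on the Invitrogen pTrcHisB backbone for producing human TRF1 (TERF1) with an N-terminal hexahistidine tag in E. coli. The 5,614 bp plasmid replicates from a high-copy ColE1/pMB1-type origin. A pBR322 bom region and only a fragment of rop are also annotated. Selection is by ampicillin through the bla (AmpR) gene. The plasmid carries its own lacI gene with its native promoter, so the lac repressor is supplied in cis regardless of host strain.

Expression is driven by the hybrid trp/lac trc promoter, followed by a lac operator that keeps transcription repressed until it is relieved by IPTG. Downstream lie an rrnG antiterminator and a short minicistron with a ribosome binding site, both of which promote efficient transcription and translation of the following reading frame. The leader encodes the 6xHis segment (annotated as a fragment of a composite tag), the T7 gene 10 leader peptide and a TEV protease recognition site, which in principle allows the tag to be removed after affinity purification. This is fused to the TERF1 coding sequence, recorded as residues 3–439. Transcription ends at the rrnB T1 and T2 terminators, which follow a 5S rRNA segment. The cloning sites were not provided and are noted as destroyed during construction.

TRF1 is a shelterin component that binds double-stranded TTAGGG telomeric repeats. The associated publication concerns how TRF1 and TRF2 modulate Rad51-mediated displacement loop formation in vitro, which suggests the plasmid was used to make recombinant protein for such biochemical assays.
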