Features (pLannotate 1.2.2; 18 found; start..end, strand, type, name):
     94..123     +  promoter       trc promoter: strong E. coli promoter; hybrid between the trp and lac UV5 promoters
    131..147     +  protein_bind   lac operator: The lac repressor binds to the lac operator to inhibit transcription in E. coli. This inhibition can be relieved by adding lactose or isopropyl-β-D-thiogalactopyranoside (IPTG). lac repressor encoded by lacI
    164..233     +  misc_feature   rrnG antiterminator: antiterminator from the E. coli rrnG leader region (Berg et al., 1989)
    284..310     +  CDS            minicistron: synthetic cistron containing a ribosome binding site (Shine-Dalgarno sequence), for enhancing the bacterial expression of a downstream cistron (Schoner, 1997) This first cistron should terminate 3 bp upstream of the ATG for the second cistron.
    326..346     +  CDS            capTEV™ (fragment): composite tag for in vivo biotinylation, TEV protease cleavage, and 6xHis tagging
    347..379     +  CDS            T7 tag (gene 10 leader): leader peptide from bacteriophage T7 gene 10 promotes efficient translation in E. coli
    392..412     +  CDS            TEV site: tobacco etch virus (TEV) protease recognition and cleavage site
    443..1756    +  CDS            TERF1: TERF1_HUMAN - Also known as PIN2, TRBF1, TRF, TRF1. Experimental evidence at protein level: Swiss-Prot protein existence level 1. Binds the telomeric double-stranded 5'-TTAGGG-3' repeat and negatively regulates telomere length. Involved in the regulation of the mitotic spindle. Component of the shelterin complex (telosome) that is involved in the regulation of telomere length and protection. Shelterin associates with arrays of double-stranded 5'-TTAGGG-3' repeats added by telomerase and protects chromosome ends; without its protective activity, telomeres are no longer hidden from the DNA damag
   1848..1963    +  ncRNA          5S rRNA: Accession: RF00001 - 5S ribosomal RNA
   1967..2053    +  terminator     rrnB T1 terminator: Escherichia coli rrnB; transcription terminator T1 from the E. coli rrnB gene
   2145..2172    +  terminator     rrnB T2 terminator: transcription terminator T2 from the E. coli rrnB gene
   2192..2283    +  promoter       AmpR promoter: bla
   2284..3144    +  CDS            AmpR: β-lactamase; bla; confers resistance to ampicillin, carbenicillin, and related antibiotics
   3315..3903    +  rep_origin     ori: high-copy-number ColE1/pMB1/pBR322/pUC origin of replication
   4089..4229    -  misc_feature   bom: basis of mobility region from pBR322
   4331..4371    -  CDS            rop (fragment): Rop protein, which maintains plasmids at low copy number; rop
   4415..4492    +  promoter       lacI promoter: lacI
   4493..5575    +  CDS            lacI: lac repressor; lacI; The lac repressor binds to the lac operator to inhibit transcription in E. coli. This inhibition can be relieved by adding lactose or isopropyl-β-D-thiogalactopyranoside (IPTG).
>Addgene plasmid #53209 | pTrcHisB-TRF1 | depositor full sequence | sequence record 82846 | Full Putative Sequence
ATAATTCGTGTCGCTCAAGGCGCACTCCCGTTCTGGATAATGTTTTTTGCGCCGACATCATAACGGTTCT
GGCAAATATTCTGAAATGAGCTGTTGACAATTAATCATCCGGCTCGTATAATGTGTGGAATTGTGAGCGG
ATAACAATTTCACACAGGAAACAGCGCCGCTGAGAAAAAGCGAAGCGGCACTGCTCTTTAACAATTTATC
AGACAATCTGTGTGGGCACTCGACCGGAATTATCGATTAACTTTATTATTAAAAATTAAAGAGGTATATA
TTAATGTATCGATTAAATAAGGAGGAATAAACCATGGGGGGTTCTCATCATCATCATCATCATGGTATGG
CTAGCATGACTGGTGGACAGCAAATGGGTCGGGATCTGTACGAAAACCTGTATTTTCAGGGCGATCCGAG
CTCGAGATCCGCGCGTGATCGATCGGAGGATGTTTCCTCAGCGGCCCCGAGCCCGCGGGGCTGTGCGGAT
GGTAGGGATGCCGACCCTACTGAGGAGCAGATGGCAGAAACAGAGAGAAACGACGAGGAGCAGTTCGAAT
GCCAGGAACTGCTCGAGTGCCAGGTGCAGGTGGGGGCCCCCGAGGAGGAGGAGGAGGAGGAGGAGGACGC
GGGCCTGGTGGCCGAGGCCGAGGCCGTGGCTGCCGGCTGGATGCTCGATTTCCTCTGCCTCTCTCTTTGC
CGAGCTTTCCGCGACGGCCGCTCCGAGGACTTCCGCAGGACCCGCAACAGCGCAGAGGCTATTATTCATG
GACTATCCAGTCTAACAGCTTGCCAGTTGAGAACGATATACATATGTCAGTTTTTGACAAGAATTGCAGC
AGGAAAAACCCTTGATGCACAGTTTGAAAATGATGAACGAATTACACCCTTGGAATCAGCCCTGATGATT
TGGGGTTCAATTGAAAAGGAACATGACAAACTTCATGAAGAAATACAGAATTTAATTAAAATTCAGGCTA
TAGCTGTTTGTATGGAAAATGGCAACTTTAAAGAAGCAGAAGAAGTCTTTGAAAGAATATTTGGTGATCC
AAATTCTCATATGCCTTTCAAAAGCAAATTGCTTATGATAATCTCTCAGAAAGATACATTTCATTCCTTT
TTTCAACACTTCAGCTACAACCACATGATGGAGAAAATTAAGAGTTATGTGAATTATGTGCTAAGTGAAA
AATCATCAACCTTTCTAATGAAGGCAGCGGCAAAAGTAGTAGAAAGCAAAAGGACAAGAACAATAACTTC
TCAAGATAAACCTAGTGGTAATGATGTTGAAATGGAAACTGAAGCTAATTTGGATACAAGAAAAAGTGTT
AGTGACAAACAGTCTGCGGTAACTGAATCCTCAGAGGGTACAGTATCCTTATTGAGGTCTCACAAGAATC
TTTTCTTATCTAAGTTGCAACATGGAACCCAGCAACAAGACCTTAATAAGAAAGAAAGAAGAGTAGGAAC
TCCTCAAAGTACAAAAAAGAAAAAAGAAAGCAGAAGAGCCACTGAAAGCAGAATACCTGTTTCAAAGAGT
CAGCCGGTAACTCCTGAAAAACATCGAGCTAGAAAAAGACAGGCATGGCTTTGGGAAGAAGACAAGAATT
TGAGATCTGGCGTGAGGAAATATGGAGAGGGAAACTGGTCTAAAATACTGTTGCATTATAAATTCAACAA
CCGGACAAGTGTCATGTTAAAAGACAGATGGAGGACCATGAAGAAACTAAAACTGATTTCCTCAGACAGC
GAAGACTGAAAGCTTGGCTGTTTGGCGGATGAGAGAAGATTTTCAGCCTGATACAGATTAAATCAGAACG
CAGAAGCGGTCTGATAAAACAGAATTTGCCTGGCGGCAGTAGCGCGGTGGTCCCACCTGACCCCATGCCG
AACTCAGAAGTGAAACGCCGTAGCGCCGATGGTAGTGTGGGGTCTCCCCATGCGAGAGTAGGGAACTGCC
AGGCATCAAATAAAACGAAAGGCTCAGTCGAAAGACTGGGCCTTTCGTTTTATCTGTTGTTTGTCGGTGA
ACGCTCTCCTGAGTAGGACAAATCCGCCGGGAGCGGATTTGAACGTTGCGAAGCAACGGCCCGGAGGGTG
GCGGGCAGGACGCCCGCCATAAACTGCCAGGCATCAAATTAAGCAGAAGGCCATCCTGACGGATGGCCTT
TTTGCGTTTCTACAAACTCTTTTTGTTTATTTTTCTAAATACATTCAAATATGTATCCGCTCATGAGACA
ATAACCCTGATAAATGCTTCAATAATATTGAAAAAGGAAGAGTATGAGTATTCAACATTTCCGTGTCGCC
CTTATTCCCTTTTTTGCGGCATTTTGCCTTCCTGTTTTTGCTCACCCAGAAACGCTGGTGAAAGTAAAAG
ATGCTGAAGATCAGTTGGGTGCACGAGTGGGTTACATCGAACTGGATCTCAACAGCGGTAAGATCCTTGA
GAGTTTTCGCCCCGAAGAACGTTTTCCAATGATGAGCACTTTTAAAGTTCTGCTATGTGGCGCGGTATTA
TCCCGTGTTGACGCCGGGCAAGAGCAACTCGGTCGCCGCATACACTATTCTCAGAATGACTTGGTTGAGT
ACTCACCAGTCACAGAAAAGCATCTTACGGATGGCATGACAGTAAGAGAATTATGCAGTGCTGCCATAAC
CATGAGTGATAACACTGCGGCCAACTTACTTCTGACAACGATCGGAGGACCGAAGGAGCTAACCGCTTTT
TTGCACAACATGGGGGATCATGTAACTCGCCTTGATCGTTGGGAACCGGAGCTGAATGAAGCCATACCAA
ACGACGAGCGTGACACCACGATGCCTGTAGCAATGGCAACAACGTTGCGCAAACTATTAACTGGCGAACT
ACTTACTCTAGCTTCCCGGCAACAATTAATAGACTGGATGGAGGCGGATAAAGTTGCAGGACCACTTCTG
CGCTCGGCCCTTCCGGCTGGCTGGTTTATTGCTGATAAATCTGGAGCCGGTGAGCGTGGGTCTCGCGGTA
TCATTGCAGCACTGGGGCCAGATGGTAAGCCCTCCCGTATCGTAGTTATCTACACGACGGGGAGTCAGGC
AACTATGGATGAACGAAATAGACAGATCGCTGAGATAGGTGCCTCACTGATTAAGCATTGGTAACTGTCA
GACCAAGTTTACTCATATATACTTTAGATTGATTTAAAACTTCATTTTTAATTTAAAAGGATCTAGGTGA
AGATCCTTTTTGATAATCTCATGACCAAAATCCCTTAACGTGAGTTTTCGTTCCACTGAGCGTCAGACCC
CGTAGAAAAGATCAAAGGATCTTCTTGAGATCCTTTTTTTCTGCGCGTAATCTGCTGCTTGCAAACAAAA
AAACCACCGCTACCAGCGGTGGTTTGTTTGCCGGATCAAGAGCTACCAACTCTTTTTCCGAAGGTAACTG
GCTTCAGCAGAGCGCAGATACCAAATACTGTCCTTCTAGTGTAGCCGTAGTTAGGCCACCACTTCAAGAA
CTCTGTAGCACCGCCTACATACCTCGCTCTGCTAATCCTGTTACCAGTGGCTGCTGCCAGTGGCGATAAG
TCGTGTCTTACCGGGTTGGACTCAAGACGATAGTTACCGGATAAGGCGCAGCGGTCGGGCTGAACGGGGG
GTTCGTGCACACAGCCCAGCTTGGAGCGAACGACCTACACCGAACTGAGATACCTACAGCGTGAGCTATG
AGAAAGCGCCACGCTTCCCGAAGGGAGAAAGGCGGACAGGTATCCGGTAAGCGGCAGGGTCGGAACAGGA
GAGCGCACGAGGGAGCTTCCAGGGGGAAACGCCTGGTATCTTTATAGTCCTGTCGGGTTTCGCCACCTCT
GACTTGAGCGTCGATTTTTGTGATGCTCGTCAGGGGGGCGGAGCCTATGGAAAAACGCCAGCAACGCGGC
CTTTTTACGGTTCCTGGCCTTTTGCTGGCCTTTTGCTCACATGTTCTTTCCTGCGTTATCCCCTGATTCT
GTGGATAACCGTATTACCGCCTTTGAGTGAGCTGATACCGCTCGCCGCAGCCGAACGACCGAGCGCAGCG
AGTCAGTGAGCGAGGAAGCGGAAGAGCGCCTGATGCGGTATTTTCTCCTTACGCATCTGTGCGGTATTTC
ACACCGCATATGGTGCACTCTCAGTACAATCTGCTCTGATGCCGCATAGTTAAGCCAGTATACACTCCGC
TATCGCTACGTGACTGGGTCATGGCTGCGCCCCGACACCCGCCAACACCCGCTGACGCGCCCTGACGGGC
TTGTCTGCTCCCGGCATCCGCTTACAGACAAGCTGTGACCGTCTCCGGGAGCTGCATGTGTCAGAGGTTT
TCACCGTCATCACCGAAACGCGCGAGGCAGCAGATCAATTCGCGCGCGAAGGCGAAGCGGCATGCATTTA
CGTTGACACCATCGAATGGCGCAAAACCTTTCGCGGTATGGCATGATAGCGCCCGGAAGAGAGTCAATTC
AGGGTGGTGAATGTGAAACCAGTAACGTTATACGATGTCGCAGAGTATGCCGGTGTCTCTTATCAGACCG
TTTCCCGCGTGGTGAACCAGGCCAGCCACGTTTCTGCGAAAACGCGGGAAAAAGTGGAAGCGGCGATGGC
GGAGCTGAATTACATTCCCAACCGCGTGGCACAACAACTGGCGGGCAAACAGTCGTTGCTGATTGGCGTT
GCCACCTCCAGTCTGGCCCTGCACGCGCCGTCGCAAATTGTCGCGGCGATTAAATCTCGCGCCGATCAAC
TGGGTGCCAGCGTGGTGGTGTCGATGGTAGAACGAAGCGGCGTCGAAGCCTGTAAAGCGGCGGTGCACAA
TCTTCTCGCGCAACGCGTCAGTGGGCTGATCATTAACTATCCGCTGGATGACCAGGATGCCATTGCTGTG
GAAGCTGCCTGCACTAATGTTCCGGCGTTATTTCTTGATGTCTCTGACCAGACACCCATCAACAGTATTA
TTTTCTCCCATGAAGACGGTACGCGACTGGGCGTGGAGCATCTGGTCGCATTGGGTCACCAGCAAATCGC
GCTGTTAGCGGGCCCATTAAGTTCTGTCTCGGCGCGTCTGCGTCTGGCTGGCTGGCATAAATATCTCACT
CGCAATCAAATTCAGCCGATAGCGGAACGGGAAGGCGACTGGAGTGCCATGTCCGGTTTTCAACAAACCA
TGCAAATGCTGAATGAGGGCATCGTTCCCACTGCGATGCTGGTTGCCAACGATCAGATGGCGCTGGGCGC
AATGCGCGCCATTACCGAGTCCGGGCTGCGCGTTGGTGCGGATATCTCGGTAGTGGGATACGACGATACC
GAAGACAGCTCATGTTATATCCCGCCGTCAACCACCATCAAACAGGATTTTCGCCTGCTGGGGCAAACCA
GCGTGGACCGCTTGCTGCAACTCTCTCAGGGCCAGGCGGTGAAGGGCAATCAGCTGTTGCCCGTCTCACT
GGTGAAAAGAAAAACCACCCTGGCGCCCAATACGCAAACCGCCTCTCCCCGCGCGTTGGCCGATTCATTA
ATGCAGCTGGCACGACAGGTTTCCCGACTGGAAAGCGGGCAGTGAGCGCAACGCAATTAATGTGAGTTAG
CGCGAATTGATCTG
