>Addgene plasmid #53209 | pTrcHisB-TRF1 | addgene partial sequence | sequence record 84700 | M13pUC-Rev 5'-AGCGGATAACAATTTCACACAGG-3'
CGGCACTGCTCTTTAACAATTTATCAGACAATCTGTGTGGGCACTCGACCGGAATTATCGATTAACTTTA
TTATTAAAAATTAAAGAGGTATATATTAATGTATCGATTAAATAAGGAGGAATAAACCATGGGGGGTTCT
CATCATCATCATCATCATGGTATGGCTAGCATGACTGGTGGACAGCAAATGGGTCGGGATCTGTACGAAA
ACCTGTATTTTCAGGGCGATCCGAGCTCGAGATCCGCGCGTGATCGATCGGAGGATGTTTCCTCAGCGGC
CCCGAGCCCGCGGGGCTGTGCGGATGGTAGGGATGCCGACCCTACTGAGGAGCAGATGGCAGAAACAGAG
AGAAACGACGAGGAGCAGTTCGAATGCCAGGAACTGCTCGAGTGCCAGGTGCAGGTGGGGGCCCCCGAGG
AGGAGGAGGAGGAGGAGGAGGACGCGGGCCTGGTGGCCGAGGCCGAGGCCGTGGCTGCCGGCTGGATGCT
CGATTTCCTCTGCCTCTCTCTTTGCCGAGCTTTCCGCGACGGCCGCTCCGAGGACTTCCGCAGGACCCGC
AACAGCGCAGAGGCTATTATTCATGGACTATCCAGTCTAACAGCTTGCCAGTTGAGAACGATATACATAT
GTCAGTTTTTGACAAGAATTGCAGCAGGAAAAACCCTTGATGCACAGTTTGAAAATGATGAACGAATTAC
ACCCTTGGAATCAGCCCTGATGATTTGGGGTTCAATTGAAAAGGAACATGACAAACTTCATGAAGAAATA
CAGAATTTAATTAAAATTCAGGCTATAGCTGTTTGTATGGAAAATGGCAACTTTAAAGAAGCAGAAGAAG
TCTTTGAAAGAATATTTGGTGATCCAAATTCTCATATGCCTTTCAAAAGCAAATTGCTTATGATAATCTC
TCA
