>Addgene plasmid #53209 | pTrcHisB-TRF1 | addgene partial sequence | sequence record 84738 | pTrcHis-R 5'-cttctgcgttctgatttaatctg-3'
CATCCGCCAAACAGCCAAGCTTTCAGTCTTCGCTGTCTGAGGAAATCAGTTTTAGTTTCTTCATGGTCCT
CCATCTGTCTTTTAACATGACACTTGTCCGGTTGTTGAATTTATAATGCAACAGTATTTTAGACCAGTTT
CCCTCTCCATATTTCCTCACGCCAGATCTCAAATTCTTGTCTTCTTCCCAAAGCCATGCCTGTCTTTTTC
TAGCTCGATGTTTTTCAGGAGTTACCGGCTGACTCTTTGAAACAGGTATTCTGCTTTCAGTGGCTCTTCT
GCTTTCTTTTTTCTTTTTTGTACTTTGAGGAGTTCCTACTCTTCTTTCTTTCTTATTAAGGTCTTGTTGC
TGGGTTCCATGTTGCAACTTAGATAAGAAAAGATTCTTGTGAGACCTCAATAAGGATACTGTACCCTCTG
AGGATTCAGTTACCGCAGACTGTTTGTCACTAACACTTTTTCTTGTATCCAAATTAGCTTCAGTTTCCAT
TTCAACATCATTACCACTAGGTTTATCTTGAGAAGTTATTGTTCTTGTCCTTTTGCTTTCTACTACTTTT
GCCGCTGCCTTCATTAGAAAGGTTGATGATTTTTCACTTAGCACATAATTCACATAACTCTTAATTTTCT
CCATCATGTGGTTGTAGCTGAAGTGTTGAAAAAAGGAATGAAATGTATCTTTCTGAGAGATTATCATAAG
CAATTTGCTTTTGAAAGGCATATGAGAATTTGGATCACCAAATATTCTTTCAA
